>Addgene plasmid #143127 | TFORF1523 | addgene full sequence | sequence record 397850 | Addgene NGS Result
TTAATGTAGTCTTATGCAATACTCTTGTAGTCTTGCAACATGGTAACGATGAGTTAGCAACATGCCTTAC
AAGGAGAGAAAAAGCACCGTGCATGCCGATTGGTGGAAGTAAGGTGGTACGATCGTGCCTTATTAGGAAG
GCAACAGACGGGTCTGACATGGATTGGACGAACCACTGAATTGCCGCATTGCAGAGATATTGTATTTAAG
TGCCTAGCTCGATACATAAACGGGTCTCTCTGGTTAGACCAGATCTGAGCCTGGGAGCTCTCTGGCTAAC
TAGGGAACCCACTGCTTAAGCCTCAATAAAGCTTGCCTTGAGTGCTTCAAGTAGTGTGTGCCCGTCTGTT
GTGTGACTCTGGTAACTAGAGATCCCTCAGACCCTTTTAGTCAGTGTGGAAAATCTCTAGCAGTGGCGCC
CGAACAGGGACTTGAAAGCGAAAGGGAAACCAGAGGAGCTCTCTCGACGCAGGACTCGGCTTGCTGAAGC
GCGCACGGCAAGAGGCGAGGGGCGGCGACTGGTGAGTACGCCAAAAATTTTGACTAGCGGAGGCTAGAAG
GAGAGAGATGGGTGCGAGAGCGTCAGTATTAAGCGGGGGAGAATTAGATCGCGATGGGAAAAAATTCGGT
TAAGGCCAGGGGGAAAGAAAAAATATAAATTAAAACATATAGTATGGGCAAGCAGGGAGCTAGAACGATT
CGCAGTTAATCCTGGCCTGTTAGAAACATCAGAAGGCTGTAGACAAATACTGGGACAGCTACAACCATCC
CTTCAGACAGGATCAGAAGAACTTAGATCATTATATAATACAGTAGCAACCCTCTATTGTGTGCATCAAA
GGATAGAGATAAAAGACACCAAGGAAGCTTTAGACAAGATAGAGGAAGAGCAAAACAAAAGTAAGACCAC
CGCACAGCAAGCGGCCGCTGATCTTCAGACCTGGAGGAGGAGATATGAGGGACAATTGGAGAAGTGAATT
ATATAAATATAAAGTAGTAAAAATTGAACCATTAGGAGTAGCACCCACCAAGGCAAAGAGAAGAGTGGTG
CAGAGAGAAAAAAGAGCAGTGGGAATAGGAGCTTTGTTCCTTGGGTTCTTGGGAGCAGCAGGAAGCACTA
TGGGCGCAGCGTCAATGACGCTGACGGTACAGGCCAGACAATTATTGTCTGGTATAGTGCAGCAGCAGAA
CAATTTGCTGAGGGCTATTGAGGCGCAACAGCATCTGTTGCAACTCACAGTCTGGGGCATCAAGCAGCTC
CAGGCAAGAATCCTGGCTGTGGAAAGATACCTAAAGGATCAACAGCTCCTGGGGATTTGGGGTTGCTCTG
GAAAACTCATTTGCACCACTGCTGTGCCTTGGAATGCTAGTTGGAGTAATAAATCTCTGGAACAGATTTG
GAATCACACGACCTGGATGGAGTGGGACAGAGAAATTAACAATTACACAAGCTTAATACACTCCTTAATT
GAAGAATCGCAAAACCAGCAAGAAAAGAATGAACAAGAATTATTGGAATTAGATAAATGGGCAAGTTTGT
GGAATTGGTTTAACATAACAAATTGGCTGTGGTATATAAAATTATTCATAATGATAGTAGGAGGCTTGGT
AGGTTTAAGAATAGTTTTTGCTGTACTTTCTATAGTGAATAGAGTTAGGCAGGGATATTCACCATTATCG
TTTCAGACCCACCTCCCAACCCCGAGGGGACCCATGCATTGCATCTCAATTAGTCAGCAACCAGGTGTGG
AAAGTCCCCAGGCTCCCCAGCAGGCAGAAGTATGCAAAGCATGCGTCTCAATTAGTCAGCAACCATAGTC
CCGCCCCTAACTCCGCCCATCCCGCCCCTAACTCCGCCCAGTTCCGCCCATTCTCCGCCCCATGGCTGAC
TAATTTTTTTTATTTATGCAGAGGCCGAGGCCGCCTCGGCCTCTGAGCTATTCCAGAAGTAGTGAGGAGG
CTTTTTTGGAGGCCTAGGCTTTTGCAAAAAGCTTTCTAGAGGTACCACCGGAGCTTACCATGACCGAGTA
CAAGCCCACGGTGCGCCTCGCCACCCGCGACGACGTCCCCAGGGCCGTACGCACCCTCGCCGCCGCGTTC
GCCGACTACCCCGCCACGCGCCACACCGTCGATCCGGACCGCCACATCGAGCGGGTCACCGAGCTGCAAG
AACTCTTCCTCACGCGCGTCGGGCTCGACATCGGCAAGGTGTGGGTCGCGGACGACGGCGCCGCCGTGGC
GGTCTGGACCACGCCGGAGAGCGTCGAAGCGGGGGCGGTGTTCGCCGAGATCGGCCCGCGCATGGCCGAG
TTGAGCGGTTCCCGGCTGGCCGCGCAGCAACAGATGGAAGGCCTCCTGGCGCCGCACCGGCCCAAGGAGC
CCGCGTGGTTCCTGGCCACCGTCGGCGTCTCGCCCGACCACCAGGGCAAGGGTCTGGGCAGCGCCGTCGT
GCTCCCCGGAGTGGAGGCGGCCGAGCGCGCCGGGGTGCCCGCCTTCCTGGAGACCTCCGCGCCCCGCAAC
CTCCCCTTCTACGAGCGGCTCGGCTTCACCGTCACCGCCGACGTCGAGGTGCCCGAAGGACCGCGCACCT
GGTGCATGACCCGCAAGCCCGGTGCCAGTTAACGAATTCTAGATCTTGAGACAAATGGCAGTATTCATCC
ACAATTTTAAAAGAAAAGGGGGGATTGGGGGGTACAGTGCAGGGGAAAGAATAGTAGACATAATAGCAAC
AGACATACAAACTAAAGAATTACAAAAACAAATTACAAAAATTCAAAATTTTCGGGTTTATTACAGGGAC
AGCAGAGATCCACTTTGGCGCCGGCTCGAGGCCTGCAGGTGCAAAGATGGATAAAGTTTTAAACAGAGAG
GAATCTTTGCAGCTAATGGACCTTCTAGGTCTTGAAAGGAGTGGGAATTGGCTCCGGTGCCCGTCAGTGG
GCAGAGCGCACATCGCCCACAGTCCCCGAGAAGTTGGGGGGAGGGGTCGGCAATTGAACCGGTGCCTAGA
GAAGGTGGCGCGGGGTAAACTGGGAAAGTGATGTCGTGTACTGGCTCCGCCTTTTTCCCGAGGGTGGGGG
AGAACCGTATATAAGTGCAGTAGTCGCCGTGAACGTTCTTTTTCGCAACGGGTTTGCCGCCAGAACACAG
GTAAGTGCCGTGTGTGGTTCCCGCGGGCCTGGCCTCTTTACGGGTTATGGCCCTTGCGTGCCTTGAATTA
CTTCCACCTGGCTGCAGTACGTGATTCTTGATCCCGAGCTTCGGGTTGGAAGTGGGTGGGAGAGTTCGAG
GCCTTGCGCTTAAGGAGCCCCTTCGCCTCGTGCTTGAGTTGAGGCCTGGCCTGGGCGCTGGGGCCGCCGC
GTGCGAATCTGGTGGCACCTTCGCGCCTGTCTCGCTGCTTTCGATAAGTCTCTAGCCATTTAAAATTTTT
GATGACCTGCTGCGACGCTTTTTTTCTGGCAAGATAGTCTTGTAAATGCGGGCCAAGATCTGCACACTGG
TATTTCGGTTTTTGGGGCCGCGGGCGGCGACGGGGCCCGTGCGTCCCAGCGCACATGTTCGGCGAGGCGG
GGCCTGCGAGCGCGGCCACCGAGAATCGGACGGGGGTAGTCTCAAGCTGGCCGGCCTGCTCTGGTGCCTG
GCCTCGCGCCGCCGTGTATCGCCCCGCCCTGGGCGGCAAGGCTGGCCCGGTCGGCACCAGTTGCGTGAGC
GGAAAGATGGCCGCTTCCCGGCCCTGCTGCAGGGAGCTCAAAATGGAGGACGCGGCGCTCGGGAGAGCGG
GCGGGTGAGTCACCCACACAAAGGAAAAGGGCCTTTCCGTCCTCAGCCGTCGCTTCATGTGACTCCACGG
AGTACCGGGCGCCGTCCAGGCACCTCGATTAGTTCTCGAGCTTTTGGAGTACGTCGTCTTTAGGTTGGGG
GGAGGGGTTTTATGCGATGGAGTTTCCCCACACTGAGTGGGTGGAGACTGAAGTTAGGCCAGCTTGGCAC
TTGATGTAATTCTCCTTGGAATTTGCCCTTTTTGAGTTTGGATCTTGGTTCATTCTCAAGCCTCAGACAG
TGGTTCAAAGTTTTTTTCTTCCATTTCAGGTGTCGTGAGGCTAGCACCGCCACCATGCATGTCTTTGTCC
AGAGTACCTGTGGAGAAGAAACAATGGATTCCTTAGACCATATGCTGACAGATCCTCTGGAACTTGGTCC
GTGTGGAGATGGCCATGGCACGCGCATCATGGAGGATTGCCTCCTGGGAGGCACCAGAGTTAGTCTGCCC
GAGGACCTTCTGGAGGATCCTGAGATCTTCTTTGATGTTGTCAGCCTCTCAACATGGCAGGAAGTGTTAA
GTGATTCTCAACGTGAACACCTCCAGCAGTTTCTGCCCCAGTTTCCTGAAGACAGTGCTGAGCAGCAGAA
TGAACTCATCTTAGCCTTGTTCAGTGGGGAGAACTTCCGCTTTGGAAACCCTCTGCACATTGCCCAGAAG
CTTTTCCGAGACGGACACTTTAACCCCGAGGTGGTCAAGTACCGGCAGTTATGCTTCAAGTCACAGTACA
AGCGCTACCTCAACTCCCAGCAGCAGTATTTCCATCGGCTGCTGAAGCAAATTCTTGCTTCCCGGAGTGA
TCTGCTGGAGATGGCCCGGCGGAGTGGCCCCGCCCTTCCCTTCCGGCAGAAACGCCCTTCACCATCCCGC
ACACCTGAGGAGCGGGAGTGGCGGACCCAGCAGCGCTACTTGAAGGTCTTAAGGGAAGTGAAAGAGGAGT
GTGGTGACACAGCCCTGTCATCTGATGAAGAGGCCACGTTGGATTTACAAGAACAATTTTCTTTTGAAGA
TCTCAGCTCATGGCTTCCGAGCTCTCCAGCACGTTCTCCTAGTCCTGCGGTGCCCCTGCGGGTGGTGCCC
ACACTTTCAACCACGGATATGAAAACTGCAGATAAAGTAGAACTGGGGGACAGTGACCTGAAGATAATGT
TAAAGAAGCACCACGAGAAGCGGAAACATCAGCCAGATCACCCGGACCTTTTGACAGGGGACCTGACTCT
CAATGACATCATGACTCGAGTAAATGCTGGCAGGAAGGGCTCTCTGGCAGCCTTATATGACTTGGCTGTC
CTTAAAAAAAAGGTTAAGGAAAAAGAGGAAAAGAAGAAGAAGAAAATAAAAACGATCAAATCAGAGGCAG
AGGACCTGGCCGAGCCGCTAAGCAGTACTGAAGGGGTCGCACCTCTCTCACAGGCCCCCTCTCCGCTGGC
AATTCCTGCTATCAAGGAAGAGCCCCTTGAAGACCTCAAGCCTTGCCTTGGAATCAATGAAATATCTTCC
AGCTTCTTCTCTCTTCTATTAGAGATCTTGCTGCTGGAGAGTCAGGCTAGCCTTCCTATGCTAGAGGAGC
GAGTTTTGGATTGGCAGTCATCGCCAGCCAGCTCCCTCAACAGCTGGTTCTCTGCGGCCCCCAACTGGGC
TGAGTTGGTACTACCAGCCCTGCAGTATCTTGCTGGAGAAAGTCGAGCTGTTCCTTCCAGTTTCTCTCCA
TTTGTTGAATTCAAAGAGAAAACCCAGCAGTGGAAGTTGCTTGGCCAATCCCAAGATAATGAAAAGGAAT
TAGCTGCCCTCTTCCAGCTATGGCTAGAGACCAAAGATCAGGCCTTCTGTAAGCAAGAAAATGAAGACAG
CTCAGATGCCACAACACCTGTCCCTCGGGTAAGAACTGACTATGTGGTGCGTCCCAGCACGGGGGAGGAG
AAACGGGTTTTTCAGGAGCAGGAGCGTTACAGGTATAGCCAACCCCATAAGGCGTTCACCTTTCGCATGC
ACGGCTTTGAGTCTGTGGTGGGGCCAGTGAAGGGCGTGTTTGACAAGGAGACCTCGCTCAACAAGGCTCG
GGAGCACTCCCTGCTGCGCTCCGACCGGCCTGCCTACGTCACCATTCTGTCTCTTGTTCGGGACGCTGCG
GCTCGACTGCCTAATGGAGAAGGCACACGGGCAGAGATCTGTGAACTGCTTAAGGACTCCCAGTTTCTTG
CACCAGATGTCACCAGCACTCAGGTAAATACAGTAGTGAGTGGTGCACTGGATCGGCTACATTACGAAAA
AGATCCCTGTGTGAAATACGACATTGGACGAAAGCTGTGGATCTACCTGCATCGTGACCGGAGTGAAGAA
GAGTTTGAGCGGATTCACCAAGCACAAGCAGCTGCAGCTAAAGCCAGAAAAGCTCTTCAGCAAAAACCCA
AGCCCCCATCCAAGGTGAAGTCCAGTAGCAAGGAGAGCTCCATAAAGGTCCTTAGCAGTGGCCCTTCTGA
GCAGAGCCAGATGAGCCTCAGTGACTCCAGTATGCCACCCACCCCAGTCACACCTGTAACCCCCACCACA
CCAGCATTGCCCGCCATTCCCATCTCCCCTCCACCTGTATCGGCAGTGAACAAAAGCGGCCCTTCCACAG
TCTCAGAACCAGCTAAGTCTAGCTCGGGTGTTCTTCTGGTGTCTTCACCAACAATGCCACATCTGGGAAC
AATGCTTTCCCCAGCTTCCAGCCAGACTGCACCCAGTTCTCAGGCTGCCGCCCGGGTCGTGAGCCACTCT
GGCTCTGCTGGACTGTCTCAGGTGCGAGTGGTGGCCCAGCCTAGCCTTCCTGCTGTTCCCCAGCAGTCGG
GAGGGCCGGCACAGACATTGCCACAGATGCCAGCAGGACCGCAGATCCGGGTTCCAGCCACTGCCACACA
GACCAAAGTAGTGCCCCAGACAGTAATGGCCACTGTGCCCGTCAAAGCGCAGACTACGGCAGCCACTGTG
CAGCGGCCTGGACCCGGGCAGACAGGGCTCACGGTGACAAGTCTCCCTGCCACAGCCAGCCCTGTGAGTA
AGCCAGCCACGAGTTCTCCTGGGACCTCTGCTCCCAGTGCCTCCACGGCTGCCGTCATTCAAAATGTCAC
AGGACAGAACATCATCAAGCAGGTGGCAATCACTGGGCAGCTTGGTGTGAAGCCCCAAACAGGCAACAGC
ATTCCACTCACAGCCACTAACTTCCGCATCCAGGGTAAGGATGTATTGCGTCTGCCGCCCTCTTCCATCA
CCACAGATGCCAAGGGCCAGACGGTTCTGCGAATCACTCCGGACATGATGGCCACATTGGCCAAGTCCCA
GGTTACCACAGTCAAATTGACCCAGGACCTCTTCGGGACAGGAGGCAACACTACAGGCAAAGGCATCTCT
GCCACCTTACACGTCACTTCCAATCCAGTACATGCAGCTGATAGCCCTGCCAAGGCCAGTTCAGCCAGTG
CCCCTTCATCCACTCCAACAGGTACCACTGTGGTCAAAGTGACTCCTGACCTCAAGCCAACAGAAGCCTC
AAGTTCGGCTTTTCGCTTGATGCCAGCTCTTGGCGTGAGTGTGGCTGACCAGAAGGGAAAAAGCACAGTG
GCCTCTTCAGAAGCAAAACCAGCTGCCACGATCCGCATCGTGCAGGGACTGGGAGTGATGCCTCCCAAAG
CAGGCCAGACCATCACCGTTGCAACCCACGCCAAGCAAGGGGCCTCGGTGGCCAGTGGGTCTGGAACTGT
CCATACTTCAGCGGTGTCCTTACCCAGTATGAATGCTGCTGTGTCCAAGACTGTAGCTGTGGCTTCTGGG
GCTGCAAGCACCCCCATCAGCATCAGCACAGGAGCCCCCACCGTGCGGCAGGTCCCTGTCAGCACCACGG
TTGTGTCCACGTCCCAGGCTGGGAAGTTGCCTACACGGATCACAGTTCCCCTCTCTGTGATCAGCCAGCC
AATGAAGGGCAAGAGCGTGGTCACAGCCCCCATCATCAAAGGCAACCTTGGAGCCAACCTCAGTGGGTTG
GGCCGCAACATCATCCTCACAACTATGCCAGCAGGCACTAAGCTCATTGCTGGCAATAAGCCTGTTAGTT
TCCTCACTGCTCAGCAGTTGCAGCAGCTTCAGCAGCAAGGTCAGGCCACACAGGTGCGCATCCAGACTGT
CCCTGCATCCCATCTCCAACAGGGAACAGCTTCTGGCTCCTCCAAAGCAGTCTCCACTGTTGTTGTGACT
ACAGCTCCGTCTCCTAAACAGGCACCTGAGCAACAATAGTAATGAACTAGTCCGTAACTTGAAAGTATTT
CGATTTCTTGGCTTTATATATCTTGTGGAAAGGACGATCCCGCTCGAGTCGGGCACCAGGTACGCGTTAA
GTCGACAATCAACCTCTGGATTACAAAATTTGTGAAAGATTGACTGGTATTCTTAACTATGTTGCTCCTT
TTACGCTATGTGGATACGCTGCTTTAATGCCTTTGTATCATGCTATTGCTTCCCGTATGGCTTTCATTTT
CTCCTCCTTGTATAAATCCTGGTTGCTGTCTCTTTATGAGGAGTTGTGGCCCGTTGTCAGGCAACGTGGC
GTGGTGTGCACTGTGTTTGCTGACGCAACCCCCACTGGTTGGGGCATTGCCACCACCTGTCAGCTCCTTT
CCGGGACTTTCGCTTTCCCCCTCCCTATTGCCACGGCGGAACTCATCGCCGCCTGCCTTGCCCGCTGCTG
GACAGGGGCTCGGCTGTTGGGCACTGACAATTCCGTGGTGTTGTCGGGGAAATCATCGTCCTTTCCTTGG
CTGCTCGCCTGTGTTGCCACCTGGATTCTGCGCGGGACGTCCTTCTGCTACGTCCCTTCGGCCCTCAATC
CAGCGGACCTTCCTTCCCGCGGCCTGCTGCCGGCTCTGCGGCCTCTTCCGCGTCTTCGCCTTCGCCCTCA
GACGAGTCGGATCTCCCTTTGGGCCGCCTCCCCGCGTCGACTTTAAGACCAATGACTTACAAGGCAGCTG
TAGATCTTAGCCACTTTTTAAAAGAAAAGGGGGGACTGGAAGGGCTAATTCACTCCCAACGAAGACAAGA
TCTGCTTTTTGCTTGTACTGGGTCTCTCTGGTTAGACCAGATCTGAGCCTGGGAGCTCTCTGGCTAACTA
GGGAACCCACTGCTTAAGCCTCAATAAAGCTTGCCTTGAGTGCTTCAAGTAGTGTGTGCCCGTCTGTTGT
GTGACTCTGGTAACTAGAGATCCCTCAGACCCTTTTAGTCAGTGTGGAAAATCTCTAGCAGTACGTATAG
TAGTTCATGTCATCTTATTATTCAGTATTTATAACTTGCAAAGAAATGAATATCAGAGAGTGAGAGGAAC
TTGTTTATTGCAGCTTATAATGGTTACAAATAAAGCAATAGCATCACAAATTTCACAAATAAAGCATTTT
TTTCACTGCATTCTAGTTGTGGTTTGTCCAAACTCATCAATGTATCTTATCATGTCTGGCTCTAGCTATC
CCGCCCCTAACTCCGCCCATCCCGCCCCTAACTCCGCCCAGTTCCGCCCATTCTCCGCCCCATGGCTGAC
TAATTTTTTTTATTTATGCAGAGGCCGAGGCCGCCTCGGCCTCTGAGCTATTCCAGAAGTAGTGAGGAGG
CTTTTTTGGAGGCCTAGGGACGTACCCAATTCGCCCTATAGTGAGTCGTATTACGCGCGCTCACTGGCCG
TCGTTTTACAACGTCGTGACTGGGAAAACCCTGGCGTTACCCAACTTAATCGCCTTGCAGCACATCCCCC
TTTCGCCAGCTGGCGTAATAGCGAAGAGGCCCGCACCGATCGCCCTTCCCAACAGTTGCGCAGCCTGAAT
GGCGAATGGG
[124 nt withheld, positions 9671-9794]
C
[91 nt withheld, positions 9796-9886]
A
[49 nt withheld, positions 9888-9936]
CCTTTGACGTTGGAGTCCACGTTCTTT
[37 nt withheld, positions 9964-10000]
ACCCTATCTCGGTCTATTCTTTTGATTTATAAGGGATTTTGCCGATTTCGGCCTATTGGTTAAAAAATGA
GCTGATTTAACAAAAATTTAACGCGAATTTTAACAAAATATTAACGCTTACAATTTAGGTGGCACTTTTC
GGGGAAATGTGCGCGGAACCCCTATTTGTTTATTTTTCTAAATACATTCAAATATGTATCCGCTCATGAG
ACAATAACCCTGATAAATGCTTCAATAATATTGAAAAAGGAAGAGTATGAGTATTCAACATTTCCGTGTC
GCCCTTATTCCCTTTTTTGCGGCATTTTGCCTTCCTGTTTTTGCTCACCCAGAAACGCTGGTGAAAGTAA
AAGATGCTGAAGATCAGTTGGGTGCACGAGTGGGTTACATCGAACTGGATCTCAACAGCGGTAAGATCCT
TGAGAGTTTTCGCCCCGAAGAACGTTTTCCAATGATGAGCACTTTTAAAGTTCTGCTATGTGGCGCGGTA
TTATCCCGTATTGACGCCGGGCAAGAGCAACTCGGTCGCCGCATACACTATTCTCAGAATGACTTGGTTG
AGTACTCACCAGTCACAGAAAAGCATCTTACGGATGGCATGACAGTAAGAGAATTATGCAGTGCTGCCAT
AACCATGAGTGATAACACTGCGGCCAACTTACTTCTGACAACGATCGGAGGACCGAAGGAGCTAACCGCT
TTTTTGCACAACATGGGGGATCATGTAACTCGCCTTGATCGTTGGGAACCGGAGCTGAATGAAGCCATAC
CAAACGACGAGCGTGACACCACGATGCCTGTAGCAATGGCAACAACGTTGCGCAAACTATTAACTGGCGA
ACTACTTACTCTAGCTTCCCGGCAACAATTAATAGACTGGATGGAGGCGGATAAAGTTGCAGGACCACTT
CTGCGCTCGGCCCTTCCGGCTGGCTGGTTTATTGCTGATAAATCTGGAGCCGGTGAGCGTGGGTCTCGCG
GTATCATTGCAGCACTGGGGCCAGATGGTAAGCCCTCCCGTATCGTAGTTATCTACACGACGGGGAGTCA
GGCAACTATGGATGAACGAAATAGACAGATCGCTGAGATAGGTGCCTCACTGATTAAGCATTGGTAACTG
TCAGACCAAGTTTACTCATATATACTTTAGATTGATTTAAAACTTCATTTTTAATTTAAAAGGATCTAGG
TGAAGATCCTTTTTGATAATCTCATGACCAAAATCCCTTAACGTGAGTTTTCGTTCCACTGAGCGTCAGA
CCCCGTAGAAAAGATCAAAGGATCTTCTTGAGATCCTTTTTTTCTGCGCGTAATCTGCTGCTTGCAAACA
AAAAAACCACCGCTACCAGCGGTGGTTTGTTTGCCGGATCAAGAGCTACCAACTCTTTTTCCGAAGGTAA
CTGGCTTCAGCAGAGCGCAGATACCAAATACTGTTCTTCTAGTGTAGCCGTAGTTAGGCCACCACTTCAA
GAACTCTGTAGCACCGCCTACATACCTCGCTCTGCTAATCCTGTTACCAGTGGCTGCTGCCAGTGGCGAT
AAGTCGTGTCTTACCGGGTTGGACTCAAGACGATAGTTACCGGATAAGGCGCAGCGGTCGGGCTGAACGG
GGGGTTCGTGCACACAGCCCAGCTTGGAGCGAACGACCTACACCGAACTGAGATACCTACAGCGTGAGCT
ATGAGAAAGCGCCACGCTTCCCGAAGGGAGAAAGGCGGACAGGTATCCGGTAAGCGGCAGGGTCGGAACA
GGAGAGCGCACGAGGGAGCTTCCAGGGGGAAACGCCTGGTATCTTTATAGTCCTGTCGGGTTTCGCCACC
TCTGACTTGAGCGTCGATTTTTGTGATGCTCGTCAGGGGGGCGGAGCCTATGGAAAAACGCCAGCAACGC
GGCCTTTTTACGGTTCCTGGCCTTTTGCTGGCCTTTTGCTCACATGTTCTTTCCTGCGTTATCCCCTGAT
TCTGTGGATAACCGTATTACCGCCTTTGAGTGAGCTGATACCGCTCGCCGCAGCCGAACGACCGAGCGCA
GCGAGTCAGTGAGCGAGGAAGCGGAAGAGCGCCCAATACGCAAACCGCCTCTCCCCGCGCGTTGGCCGAT
TCATTAATGCAGCTGGCACGACAGGTTTCCCGACTGGAAAGCGGGCAGTGAGCGCAACGCAATTAATGTG
AGTTAGCTCACTCATTAGGCACCCCAGGCTTTACACTTTATGCTTCCGGCTCGTATGTTGTGTGGAATTG
TGAGCGGATAACAATTTCACACAGGAAACAGCTATGACCATGATTACGCCAAGCGCGCAATTAACCCTCA
CTAAAGGGAACAAAAGCTGGAGCTGCAAGC
Features (pLannotate 1.2.2; 31 found; start..end, strand, type, name):
      5..231     +  promoter       RSV promoter: Rous sarcoma virus enhancer/promoter
    232..412     +  LTR            5' LTR (truncated): truncated 5' long terminal repeat (LTR) from HIV-1
    459..584     +  misc_feature   HIV-1 Ψ: packaging signal of human immunodeficiency virus type 1
    568..931     +  CDS            HIV-1 gag (fragment): gag protein from human immunodeficiency virus 1; gag
   1077..1310    +  misc_feature   RRE: The Rev response element (RRE) of HIV-1 allows for Rev-dependent mRNA export from the nucleus to the cytoplasm.
   1687..1713    +  CDS            Rev (fragment): human immunodeficiency virus 1 (HIV-1) Rev protein; rev; enhances nuclear export of unspliced and incompletely spliced viral mRNAs
   1720..1743    +  promoter       SV40 promoter (fragment): SV40 early promoter
   1744..1815    +  promoter       SV40 promoter (fragment): SV40 enhancer and early promoter
   1839..1974    +  rep_origin     SV40 ori: SV40 origin of replication
   2020..2616    +  CDS            PuroR (fragment): puromycin N-acetyltransferase; pac from Streptomyces; confers resistance to puromycin
   2665..2782    +  misc_feature   cPPT/CTS: central polypurine tract and central termination sequence of HIV-1
   2847..2913    +  CDS            small t antigen (fragment): SV40 (simian virus 40) small t antigen
   2920..4098    +  promoter       EF-1α promoter: strong constitutive promoter for human elongation factor EF-1α
   4154..8086    +  CDS            NFRKB: NFRKB_HUMAN - Also known as INO80G. Experimental evidence at protein level: Swiss-Prot protein existence level 1. Putative regulatory component of the chromatin remodeling INO80 complex which is involved in transcriptional regulation, DNA replication and probably DNA repair. Modulates the deubiquitinase activity of UCHL5 in the INO80 complex. From Homo sapiens (Human).
   8102..8155    +  promoter       U6 promoter (fragment): RNA polymerase III promoter for human U6 snRNA
   8197..8785    +  misc_feature   WPRE: woodchuck hepatitis virus posttranscriptional regulatory element
   8836..8855    +  misc_feature   cPPT/CTS (fragment): central polypurine tract and central termination sequence of HIV-1
   8857..9090    +  LTR            3' LTR (ΔU3): self-inactivating 3' long terminal repeat (LTR) from HIV-1
   9168..9289    +  polyA_signal   SV40 poly(A) signal: SV40 polyadenylation signal
   9329..9464    +  rep_origin     SV40 ori: SV40 origin of replication
   9485..9503    -  promoter       T7 promoter: promoter for bacteriophage T7 RNA polymerase
   9511..9666    +  CDS            lacZα (fragment): LacZα fragment of β-galactosidase; lacZ fragment
   9671..10099   +  rep_origin     f1 ori (sequence partly withheld): f1 bacteriophage origin of replication; arrow indicates direction of (+) strand synthesis
  10152..10256   +  promoter       AmpR promoter: bla
  10257..11117   +  CDS            AmpR: β-lactamase; bla; confers resistance to ampicillin, carbenicillin, and related antibiotics
  11288..11876   +  rep_origin     ori: high-copy-number ColE1/pMB1/pBR322/pUC origin of replication
  12059..12151   +  CDS            lacI (fragment): lac repressor; lacI; The lac repressor binds to the lac operator to inhibit transcription in E. coli. This inhibition can be relieved by adding lactose or isopropyl-β-D-thiogalactopyranoside (IPTG).
  12164..12185   +  protein_bind   CAP binding site: CAP binding activates transcription in the presence of cAMP. E. coli catabolite activator protein
  12200..12230   +  promoter       lac promoter: promoter for the E. coli lac operon
  12234..12256   +  protein_bind   lac operator (fragment): The lac repressor binds to the lac operator to inhibit transcription in E. coli. This inhibition can be relieved by adding lactose or isopropyl-β-D-thiogalactopyranoside (IPTG). lac repressor encoded by lacI
  12299..12317   +  promoter       T3 promoter: promoter for bacteriophage T3 RNA polymerase
