[The description below was written by a language model from this plasmid's Addgene catalogue record and pLannotate feature annotations shown in this document.]
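Description:
TFORF1523 is a third-generation-style, self-inactivating lentiviral expression plasmid built on the pLX_TRC317 backbone, carrying the human transcription factor ORF NFRKB (also known as INO80G), a putative regulatory component of the INO80 chromatin remodeling complex. It belongs to a large barcoded transcription factor ORF collection in which each construct carries a unique 24-bp barcode, so that the overexpressed factor can be identified in pooled screens. The sequenced record is about 12.3 kb. In bacteria the plasmid is maintained through a high-copy ColE1/pUC-type origin and ampicillin resistance (AmpR). An f1 origin and remnants of a lac/lacZα cloning region flanked by T3 and T7 promoters are also present in the backbone.

The viral portion begins with an RSV promoter fused to a truncated HIV-1 5' LTR, which drives Tat-independent transcription of the genomic RNA. This is followed by the Ψ packaging signal with a partial gag sequence, then the RRE for Rev-dependent nuclear export. An SV40 early promoter/origin drives a puromycin N-acetyltransferase cassette for selecting transduced mammalian cells. Downstream of it lies a cPPT/CTS element, which aids nuclear import of the reverse-transcribed genome. The EF-1α promoter then directs constitutive expression of the NFRKB coding sequence, and a WPRE enhances transcript stability and expression. The cassette ends at the ΔU3 3' LTR, whose deletion inactivates the LTR promoter after integration, and an SV40 poly(A) signal follows. The barcode is not annotated separately in the feature table, so its position is not stated; a short U6-like fragment is annotated between the ORF and the WPRE. The depositor notes that the ORF was synthesized and that the plasmid can be prone to recombination. Typical use is stable transcription factor overexpression in directed differentiation and pooled screening experiments.
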