Addgene plasmid #143127: TFORF1523
Purpose: Lentiviral vector for overexpressing transcription factor ORFs with unique 24-bp barcodes. Barcodes facilitate identification of transcription factors in pooled screens.
Depositing lab: Feng Zhang. Depositing organization: Broad Institute. Publication: A transcription factor atlas of directed differentiation. Joung J, Ma S, Tay T, Geiger-Schuller KR, Kirchgatterer PC, Verdine VK, Guo B, Arias-Garcia MA, Allen WE, Singh A, Kuksenko O, Abudayyeh OO, Gootenberg JS, Fu Z, Macrae RK, Buenrostro JD, Regev A, Zhang F. Cell. 2023 Jan 5;186(1):209-229.e26. doi: 10.1016/j.cell.2022.11.026. PubMed 36608654.
Backbone
  Vector backbone: pLX_TRC317
  Backbone manufacturer: Broad Institute Genetic Perturbation Platform
  Backbone size w/o insert (bp): 8264
  Vector type: Mammalian Expression, Lentiviral
  Selectable markers: Puromycin
Growth in bacteria
  Bacterial resistance: Ampicillin, 100 μg/mL
  Growth temperature: 37°C
  Growth strain: NEB Stable
  Copy number: High Copy
Gene/Insert
  Gene/Insert name: NFRKB
  Species: H. sapiens (human)
  Insert size (bp): 4076
  Entrez Gene: NFRKB (a.k.a. INO80G)
  Promoter: EF1a
  Cloning method: Unknown
  Sequencing primers: 5′ GGGTGGAGACTGAAGTTAGGCCAG; 3′ CACATAGCGTAAAAGGAGCAACATAG
Terms and licenses: Academic/Nonprofit Terms; Industry Terms: Not Available to Industry
Depositor comments: NM_006165,XM_011542852,XM_011542851,ENST00000524794 . The transcription factor ORF portion of this plasmid was synthesized by Genewiz. Please test multiple small colonies in case of plasmid recombination. To make this collection available in a timely manner, a portion of this collection was not fully sequenced by Addgene. If an Addgene verified full plasmid sequence is not available, please contact us prior to placing an order to request the full sequence.
How to cite: TFORF1523 was a gift from Feng Zhang (Addgene plasmid # 143127 ; http://n2t.net/addgene:143127 ; RRID:Addgene_143127)
