>Addgene plasmid #143127 | TFORF1523 | depositor partial sequence | sequence record 281519 | Insert
ACCGCCACCATGCATGTCTTTGTCCAGAGTACCTGTGGAGAAGAAACAATGGATTCCTTAGACCATATGC
TGACAGATCCTCTGGAACTTGGTCCGTGTGGAGATGGCCATGGCACGCGCATCATGGAGGATTGCCTCCT
GGGAGGCACCAGAGTTAGTCTGCCCGAGGACCTTCTGGAGGATCCTGAGATCTTCTTTGATGTTGTCAGC
CTCTCAACATGGCAGGAAGTGTTAAGTGATTCTCAACGTGAACACCTCCAGCAGTTTCTGCCCCAGTTTC
CTGAAGACAGTGCTGAGCAGCAGAATGAACTCATCTTAGCCTTGTTCAGTGGGGAGAACTTCCGCTTTGG
AAACCCTCTGCACATTGCCCAGAAGCTTTTCCGAGACGGACACTTTAACCCCGAGGTGGTCAAGTACCGG
CAGTTATGCTTCAAGTCACAGTACAAGCGCTACCTCAACTCCCAGCAGCAGTATTTCCATCGGCTGCTGA
AGCAAATTCTTGCTTCCCGGAGTGATCTGCTGGAGATGGCCCGGCGGAGTGGCCCCGCCCTTCCCTTCCG
GCAGAAACGCCCTTCACCATCCCGCACACCTGAGGAGCGGGAGTGGCGGACCCAGCAGCGCTACTTGAAG
GTCTTAAGGGAAGTGAAAGAGGAGTGTGGTGACACAGCCCTGTCATCTGATGAAGAGGCCACGTTGGATT
TACAAGAACAATTTTCTTTTGAAGATCTCAGCTCATGGCTTCCGAGCTCTCCAGCACGTTCTCCTAGTCC
TGCGGTGCCCCTGCGGGTGGTGCCCACACTTTCAACCACGGATATGAAAACTGCAGATAAAGTAGAACTG
GGGGACAGTGACCTGAAGATAATGTTAAAGAAGCACCACGAGAAGCGGAAACATCAGCCAGATCACCCGG
ACCTTTTGACAGGGGACCTGACTCTCAATGACATCATGACTCGAGTAAATGCTGGCAGGAAGGGCTCTCT
GGCAGCCTTATATGACTTGGCTGTCCTTAAAAAAAAGGTTAAGGAAAAAGAGGAAAAGAAGAAGAAGAAA
ATAAAAACGATCAAATCAGAGGCAGAGGACCTGGCCGAGCCGCTAAGCAGTACTGAAGGGGTCGCACCTC
TCTCACAGGCCCCCTCTCCGCTGGCAATTCCTGCTATCAAGGAAGAGCCCCTTGAAGACCTCAAGCCTTG
CCTTGGAATCAATGAAATATCTTCCAGCTTCTTCTCTCTTCTATTAGAGATCTTGCTGCTGGAGAGTCAG
GCTAGCCTTCCTATGCTAGAGGAGCGAGTTTTGGATTGGCAGTCATCGCCAGCCAGCTCCCTCAACAGCT
GGTTCTCTGCGGCCCCCAACTGGGCTGAGTTGGTACTACCAGCCCTGCAGTATCTTGCTGGAGAAAGTCG
AGCTGTTCCTTCCAGTTTCTCTCCATTTGTTGAATTCAAAGAGAAAACCCAGCAGTGGAAGTTGCTTGGC
CAATCCCAAGATAATGAAAAGGAATTAGCTGCCCTCTTCCAGCTATGGCTAGAGACCAAAGATCAGGCCT
TCTGTAAGCAAGAAAATGAAGACAGCTCAGATGCCACAACACCTGTCCCTCGGGTAAGAACTGACTATGT
GGTGCGTCCCAGCACGGGGGAGGAGAAACGGGTTTTTCAGGAGCAGGAGCGTTACAGGTATAGCCAACCC
CATAAGGCGTTCACCTTTCGCATGCACGGCTTTGAGTCTGTGGTGGGGCCAGTGAAGGGCGTGTTTGACA
AGGAGACCTCGCTCAACAAGGCTCGGGAGCACTCCCTGCTGCGCTCCGACCGGCCTGCCTACGTCACCAT
TCTGTCTCTTGTTCGGGACGCTGCGGCTCGACTGCCTAATGGAGAAGGCACACGGGCAGAGATCTGTGAA
CTGCTTAAGGACTCCCAGTTTCTTGCACCAGATGTCACCAGCACTCAGGTAAATACAGTAGTGAGTGGTG
CACTGGATCGGCTACATTACGAAAAAGATCCCTGTGTGAAATACGACATTGGACGAAAGCTGTGGATCTA
CCTGCATCGTGACCGGAGTGAAGAAGAGTTTGAGCGGATTCACCAAGCACAAGCAGCTGCAGCTAAAGCC
AGAAAAGCTCTTCAGCAAAAACCCAAGCCCCCATCCAAGGTGAAGTCCAGTAGCAAGGAGAGCTCCATAA
AGGTCCTTAGCAGTGGCCCTTCTGAGCAGAGCCAGATGAGCCTCAGTGACTCCAGTATGCCACCCACCCC
AGTCACACCTGTAACCCCCACCACACCAGCATTGCCCGCCATTCCCATCTCCCCTCCACCTGTATCGGCA
GTGAACAAAAGCGGCCCTTCCACAGTCTCAGAACCAGCTAAGTCTAGCTCGGGTGTTCTTCTGGTGTCTT
CACCAACAATGCCACATCTGGGAACAATGCTTTCCCCAGCTTCCAGCCAGACTGCACCCAGTTCTCAGGC
TGCCGCCCGGGTCGTGAGCCACTCTGGCTCTGCTGGACTGTCTCAGGTGCGAGTGGTGGCCCAGCCTAGC
CTTCCTGCTGTTCCCCAGCAGTCGGGAGGGCCGGCACAGACATTGCCACAGATGCCAGCAGGACCGCAGA
TCCGGGTTCCAGCCACTGCCACACAGACCAAAGTAGTGCCCCAGACAGTAATGGCCACTGTGCCCGTCAA
AGCGCAGACTACGGCAGCCACTGTGCAGCGGCCTGGACCCGGGCAGACAGGGCTCACGGTGACAAGTCTC
CCTGCCACAGCCAGCCCTGTGAGTAAGCCAGCCACGAGTTCTCCTGGGACCTCTGCTCCCAGTGCCTCCA
CGGCTGCCGTCATTCAAAATGTCACAGGACAGAACATCATCAAGCAGGTGGCAATCACTGGGCAGCTTGG
TGTGAAGCCCCAAACAGGCAACAGCATTCCACTCACAGCCACTAACTTCCGCATCCAGGGTAAGGATGTA
TTGCGTCTGCCGCCCTCTTCCATCACCACAGATGCCAAGGGCCAGACGGTTCTGCGAATCACTCCGGACA
TGATGGCCACATTGGCCAAGTCCCAGGTTACCACAGTCAAATTGACCCAGGACCTCTTCGGGACAGGAGG
CAACACTACAGGCAAAGGCATCTCTGCCACCTTACACGTCACTTCCAATCCAGTACATGCAGCTGATAGC
CCTGCCAAGGCCAGTTCAGCCAGTGCCCCTTCATCCACTCCAACAGGTACCACTGTGGTCAAAGTGACTC
CTGACCTCAAGCCAACAGAAGCCTCAAGTTCGGCTTTTCGCTTGATGCCAGCTCTTGGCGTGAGTGTGGC
TGACCAGAAGGGAAAAAGCACAGTGGCCTCTTCAGAAGCAAAACCAGCTGCCACGATCCGCATCGTGCAG
GGACTGGGAGTGATGCCTCCCAAAGCAGGCCAGACCATCACCGTTGCAACCCACGCCAAGCAAGGGGCCT
CGGTGGCCAGTGGGTCTGGAACTGTCCATACTTCAGCGGTGTCCTTACCCAGTATGAATGCTGCTGTGTC
CAAGACTGTAGCTGTGGCTTCTGGGGCTGCAAGCACCCCCATCAGCATCAGCACAGGAGCCCCCACCGTG
CGGCAGGTCCCTGTCAGCACCACGGTTGTGTCCACGTCCCAGGCTGGGAAGTTGCCTACACGGATCACAG
TTCCCCTCTCTGTGATCAGCCAGCCAATGAAGGGCAAGAGCGTGGTCACAGCCCCCATCATCAAAGGCAA
CCTTGGAGCCAACCTCAGTGGGTTGGGCCGCAACATCATCCTCACAACTATGCCAGCAGGCACTAAGCTC
ATTGCTGGCAATAAGCCTGTTAGTTTCCTCACTGCTCAGCAGTTGCAGCAGCTTCAGCAGCAAGGTCAGG
CCACACAGGTGCGCATCCAGACTGTCCCTGCATCCCATCTCCAACAGGGAACAGCTTCTGGCTCCTCCAA
AGCAGTCTCCACTGTTGTTGTGACTACAGCTCCGTCTCCTAAACAGGCACCTGAGCAACAATAGTAATGA
ACTAGTCCGTAACTTGAAAGTATTTCGATTTCTTGGCTTTATATATCTTGTGGAAAGGACGATCCCGCTC
GAGTCGGGCACCAGGT
