>Addgene plasmid #143127 | TFORF1523 | depositor partial sequence | sequence record 281520 | Barcode
TCCCGCTCGAGTCGGGCACCAGGT
